Addgene plasmid #57525: mGeos-M-ALK1-N-13
Purpose: Localization: Membrane Receptor, Excitation: 503 / 569, Emission: 514 / 581
Depositing lab: Michael Davidson. Depositing organization: Florida State University, Tallahassee.
Backbone
  Vector backbone: mGeos-M-N1
  Backbone size w/o insert (bp): 4750
  Vector type: Mammalian Expression
  Selectable markers: Neomycin (select with G418)
Growth in bacteria
  Bacterial resistance: Kanamycin, 50 μg/mL
  Growth temperature: 37°C
  Growth strain: DH5alpha
  Copy number: High Copy
Gene/Insert
  Gene/Insert name: ALK1 (alt name: AAQ02577.1)
  Species: H. sapiens (human)
  Mutation: V501G
  Entrez Gene: ACVRL1 (a.k.a. ACVRLK1, ALK-1, ALK1, HHT, HHT2, ORW2, SKR3, TSR-I)
  Promoter: CMV
  Tag / fusion protein: mGeos-M (C terminal on backbone)
  Cloning method: Unknown
  Sequencing primers: 5′ CMV-F; 3′ SV40pA-R
Terms and licenses: Academic/Nonprofit Terms; Industry Terms
Depositor comments: . Excitation = 503 / 569; Emission = 514 / 581
How to cite: mGeos-M-ALK1-N-13 was a gift from Michael Davidson (Addgene plasmid # 57525 ; http://n2t.net/addgene:57525 ; RRID:Addgene_57525)
