[The description below was written by a language model from this plasmid's Addgene catalogue record and pLannotate feature annotations shown in this document.]
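Description:
mGeos-M-ALK1-N-13 is a mammalian expression plasmid built on the mGeos-M-N1 backbone, an N1-style fluorescent protein fusion vector. It is about 6.2 kb according to the sequenced record. It replicates in E. coli at high copy from a ColE1/pUC-type origin and also carries an f1 phage origin. A single NeoR/KanR (Tn5 aminoglycoside phosphotransferase) gene provides both selections. It is driven by a bacterial bla promoter for kanamycin selection in bacteria and by the SV40 enhancer/early promoter for G418 selection of transfected mammalian cells, and it is terminated by the HSV TK polyadenylation signal. The short "ble", bGH poly(A) and large T antigen fragments in the feature table are probably residual backbone sequence or annotation matches rather than functional parts.

The payload is the human ACVRL1 (ALK1) coding sequence, recorded with a V501G substitution. It is placed downstream of the CMV immediate-early enhancer and promoter and is followed by mGeos-M and the SV40 poly(A) signal. The short gap between the two coding sequences fits a linker joining the receptor to the fluorescent protein, which the record lists as a C-terminal tag; the "13" in the name may refer to linker length, though the record does not say so. ALK1 is a type I transmembrane serine/threonine kinase receptor for the TGF-beta family ligands BMP9 and BMP10, and it signals through SMADs in blood vessel development. mGeos-M is a photoswitchable green fluorescent protein derived from Lobophyllia hemprichii. The record gives excitation values of 503/569 nm and emission values of 514/581 nm. The stated purpose is labelling of a membrane receptor, so the construct serves as a localization marker for live-cell imaging. A photoswitchable tag of this kind is also suited to super-resolution imaging.
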