Features (pLannotate 1.2.2; 15 found; start..end, strand, type, name):
     54..357     +  enhancer       CMV enhancer: human cytomegalovirus immediate early enhancer
    358..561     +  promoter       CMV promoter: human cytomegalovirus (CMV) immediate early promoter
    584..627     +  misc_feature   MCS (fragment): multiple cloning site
    634..2142    +  CDS            ACVRL1: ACVL1_HUMAN - Also known as ACVRLK1, ALK1. Experimental evidence at protein level: Swiss-Prot protein existence level 1. Type I receptor for TGF-beta family ligands BMP9/GDF2 and BMP10 and important regulator of normal blood vessel development. On ligand binding, forms a receptor complex consisting of two type II and two type I transmembrane serine/threonine kinases. Type II receptors phosphorylate and activate type I receptors which autophosphorylate, then bind and activate SMAD transcriptional regulators. May bind activin as well. From Homo sapiens (Human).
   2182..2859    +  CDS            mGeos-M: mGeos-M is a photoswitchable green fluorescent protein published in 2012, derived from Lobophyllia hemprichii. It has low acid sensitivity.
   2878..2961    +  CDS            large T antigen (fragment): large T antigen from SV40 (simian virus 40)
   2984..3105    +  polyA_signal   SV40 poly(A) signal: SV40 polyadenylation signal
   3139..3567    -  rep_origin     f1 ori (sequence partly withheld): f1 bacteriophage origin of replication; arrow indicates direction of (+) strand synthesis
   3594..3698    +  promoter       AmpR promoter: bla
   3700..4057    +  promoter       SV40 promoter: SV40 enhancer and early promoter
   4092..4886    +  CDS            NeoR/KanR: aminoglycoside phosphotransferase from Tn5; aph(3')-II (or nptII); confers resistance to neomycin, kanamycin, and G418 (Geneticin®)
   4907..5059    +  CDS            ble (fragment): BLE_KLEPN - Experimental evidence at protein level: Swiss-Prot protein existence level 1. Binding protein with a strong affinity to the bleomycin family of antibiotics. Binds to CL990; an antimitotic-antibiotic compound. From Klebsiella pneumoniae.
   5118..5165    +  polyA_signal   HSV TK poly(A) signal: herpes simplex virus thymidine kinase polyadenylation signal (Cole and Stacy, 1985)
   5256..5272    -  polyA_signal   bGH poly(A) signal (fragment): bovine growth hormone polyadenylation signal
   5494..6082    +  rep_origin     ori: high-copy-number ColE1/pMB1/pBR322/pUC origin of replication
>Addgene plasmid #57525 | mGeos-M-ALK1-N-13 | addgene full sequence | sequence record 217176 | Addgene NGS Result
TAATAGTAATCAATTACGGGGTCATTAGTTCATAGCCCATATATGGAGTTCCGCGTTACATAACTTACGG
TAAATGGCCCGCCTGGCTGACCGCCCAACGACCCCCGCCCATTGACGTCAATAATGACGTATGTTCCCAT
AGTAACGCCAATAGGGACTTTCCATTGACGTCAATGGGTGGAGTATTTACGGTAAACTGCCCACTTGGCA
GTACATCAAGTGTATCATATGCCAAGTACGCCCCCTATTGACGTCAATGACGGTAAATGGCCCGCCTGGC
ATTATGCCCAGTACATGACCTTATGGGACTTTCCTACTTGGCAGTACATCTACGTATTAGTCATCGCTAT
TACCATGGTGATGCGGTTTTGGCAGTACATCAATGGGCGTGGATAGCGGTTTGACTCACGGGGATTTCCA
AGTCTCCACCCCATTGACGTCAATGGGAGTTTGTTTTGGCACCAAAATCAACGGGACTTTCCAAAATGTC
GTAACAACTCCGCCCCATTGACGCAAATGGGCGGTAGGCGTGTACGGTGGGAGGTCTATATAAGCAGAGC
TGGTTTAGTGAACCGTCAGATCCGCTAGCGCTACCGGACTCAGATCTCGAGCTCAAGCTTCGAATTCACC
GCCATGACCTTGGGCTCCCCCAGGAAAGGCCTTCTGATGCTGCTGATGGCCTTGGTGACCCAGGGAGACC
CTGTGAAGCCGTCTCGGGGCCCGCTGGTGACCTGCACGTGTGAGAGCCCACATTGCAAGGGGCCTACCTG
CCGGGGGGCCTGGTGCACAGTAGTGCTGGTGCGGGAGGAGGGGAGGCACCCCCAGGAACATCGGGGCTGC
GGGAACTTGCACAGGGAGCTCTGCAGGGGGCGCCCCACCGAGTTCGTCAACCACTACTGCTGCGACAGCC
ACCTCTGCAACCACAACGTGTCCCTGGTGCTGGAGGCCACCCAACCTCCTTCGGAGCAGCCGGGAACAGA
TGGCCAGCTGGCCCTGATCCTGGGCCCCGTGCTGGCCTTGCTGGCCCTGGTGGCCCTGGGTGTCCTGGGC
CTGTGGCATGTCCGACGGAGGCAGGAGAAGCAGCGTGGCCTGCACAGCGAGCTGGGAGAGTCCAGTCTCA
TCCTGAAAGCATCTGAGCAGGGCGACAGCATGTTGGGGGACCTCCTGGACAGTGACTGCACCACAGGGAG
TGGCTCAGGGCTCCCCTTCCTGGTGCAGAGGACAGTGGCACGGCAGGTTGCCTTGGTGGAGTGTGTGGGA
AAAGGCCGCTATGGCGAAGTGTGGCGGGGCTTGTGGCACGGTGAGAGTGTGGCCGTCAAGATCTTCTCCT
CGAGGGATGAACAGTCCTGGTTCCGGGAGACTGAGATCTATAACACAGTGTTGCTCAGACACGACAACAT
CCTAGGCTTCATCGCCTCAGACATGACCTCCCGCAACTCGAGCACGCAGCTGTGGCTCATCACGCACTAC
CACGAGCACGGCTCCCTCTACGACTTTCTGCAGAGACAGACGCTGGAGCCCCATCTGGCTCTGAGGCTAG
CTGTGTCCGCGGCATGCGGCCTGGCGCACCTGCACGTGGAGATCTTCGGTACACAGGGCAAACCAGCCAT
TGCCCACCGCGACTTCAAGAGCCGCAATGTGCTGGTCAAGAGCAACCTGCAGTGTTGCATCGCCGACCTG
GGCCTGGCTGTGATGCACTCACAGGGCAGCGATTACCTGGACATCGGCAACAACCCGAGAGTGGGCACCA
AGCGGTACATGGCACCCGAGGTGCTGGACGAGCAGATCCGCACGGACTGCTTTGAGTCCTACAAGTGGAC
TGACATCTGGGCCTTTGGCCTGGTGCTGTGGGAGATTGCCCGCCGGACCATCGTGAATGGCATCGTGGAG
GACTATAGACCACCCTTCTATGATGTGGTGCCCAATGACCCCAGCTTTGAGGACATGAAGAAGGTGGTGT
GTGTGGATCAGCAGACCCCCACCATCCCTAACCGGCTGGCTGCAGACCCGGTCCTCTCAGGCCTAGCTCA
GATGATGCGGGAGTGCTGGTACCCAAACCCCTCTGCCCGACTCACCGCGCTGCGGATCAAGAAGACACTA
CAAAAAATTAGCAACAGTCCAGAGAAGCCTAAAGGGATTCAAGGCAGCGCAGGCGGAAGCGGGGATCCAC
CGGTCGCCACCATGAGTGCGATTAAGCCAGACATGAAGATCAAACTCCGTATGGAAGGCAACGTAAACGG
GCACCACTTTGTGATCGACGGAGATGGTACAGGCAAGCCTTTTGAGGGAAAACAGAGTATGGATCTTGAA
GTCAAAGAGGGCGGACCTCTGCCTTTTGCCTTTGATATCCTGACCACTGCATTCATGTACGGCAACAGGG
TATTCGCCAAATATCCAGACAACATACAAGACTATTTTAAGCAGTCGTTTCCTAAGGGGTATTCGTGGGA
ACGAAGCTTGACTTTCGAAGACGGGGGCATTTGCATTGCCAGAAACGACATAACAATGGAAGGGGACACT
TTCTATAATAAAGTTCGATTTTATGGTACCAACTTTCCCGCCAATGGTCCAGTTATGCAGAAGAAGACGC
TGAAATGGGAGCCCTCCACTGAGAAAATGTATGTGCGTGATGGAGTGCTGACGGGTGATATTCATATGGC
TTTGTTGCTTGAAGGAAATGCCCATTACCGATGTGACTTCAGAACTACTTACAAAGCTAAGGAGAAGGGT
GTCAAGTTACCAGGCTACCACTTTGTGGACCACTGCATTGAGATTTTAAGCCATGACAAAGATTACAACA
AGGTTAAGCTGTATGAGCATGCTGTTGCTCATTCTGGATTGCCTGACAATGCCAGACGATAAGCGGCCGC
GACTCTAGATCATAATCAGCCATACCACATTTGTAGAGGTTTTACTTGCTTTAAAAAACCTCCCACACCT
CCCCCTGAACCTGAAACATAAAATGAATGCAATTGTTGTTGTTAACTTGTTTATTGCAGCTTATAATGGT
TACAAATAAAGCAATAGCATCACAAATTTCACAAATAAAGCATTTTTTTCACTGCATTCTAGTTGTGGTT
TGTCCAAACTCATCAATGTATCTTAAGGCGTAAATTGTAAGCGTTAATATTTTGTTAAAATTCGCGTTAA
ATTTTTGTTAAATCAGCTCATTTTTTAACCAATAGGCCGAAATCGGCAAAATCCCTTATAAATCAAAAGA
ATAGACCGAGATAGGGT
[37 nt withheld, positions 3238-3274]
AAAGAACGTGGACTCCAACGTCAAAGG
[49 nt withheld, positions 3302-3350]
T
[91 nt withheld, positions 3352-3442]
G
[124 nt withheld, positions 3444-3567]
CAGGTGGCACTTTTCGGGGAAATGTGCGCGGAACCCCTATTTGTTTATTTTTCTAAATACATTCAAATAT
GTATCCGCTCATGAGACAATAACCCTGATAAATGCTTCAATAATATTGAAAAAGGAAGAGTCCTGAGGCG
GAAAGAACCAGCTGTGGAATGTGTGTCAGTTAGGGTGTGGAAAGTCCCCAGGCTCCCCAGCAGGCAGAAG
TATGCAAAGCATGCATCTCAATTAGTCAGCAACCAGGTGTGGAAAGTCCCCAGGCTCCCCAGCAGGCAGA
AGTATGCAAAGCATGCATCTCAATTAGTCAGCAACCATAGTCCCGCCCCTAACTCCGCCCATCCCGCCCC
TAACTCCGCCCAGTTCCGCCCATTCTCCGCCCCATGGCTGACTAATTTTTTTTATTTATGCAGAGGCCGA
GGCCGCCTCGGCCTCTGAGCTATTCCAGAAGTAGTGAGGAGGCTTTTTTGGAGGCCTAGGCTTTTGCAAA
GATCGATCAAGAGACAGGATGAGGATCGTTTCGCATGATTGAACAAGATGGATTGCACGCAGGTTCTCCG
GCCGCTTGGGTGGAGAGGCTATTCGGCTATGACTGGGCACAACAGACAATCGGCTGCTCTGATGCCGCCG
TGTTCCGGCTGTCAGCGCAGGGGCGCCCGGTTCTTTTTGTCAAGACCGACCTGTCCGGTGCCCTGAATGA
ACTGCAAGACGAGGCAGCGCGGCTATCGTGGCTGGCCACGACGGGCGTTCCTTGCGCAGCTGTGCTCGAC
GTTGTCACTGAAGCGGGAAGGGACTGGCTGCTATTGGGCGAAGTGCCGGGGCAGGATCTCCTGTCATCTC
ACCTTGCTCCTGCCGAGAAAGTATCCATCATGGCTGATGCAATGCGGCGGCTGCATACGCTTGATCCGGC
TACCTGCCCATTCGACCACCAAGCGAAACATCGCATCGAGCGAGCACGTACTCGGATGGAAGCCGGTCTT
GTCGATCAGGATGATCTGGACGAAGAGCATCAGGGGCTCGCGCCAGCCGAACTGTTCGCCAGGCTCAAGG
CGAGCATGCCCGACGGCGAGGATCTCGTCGTGACCCATGGCGATGCCTGCTTGCCGAATATCATGGTGGA
AAATGGCCGCTTTTCTGGATTCATCGACTGTGGCCGGCTGGGTGTGGCGGACCGCTATCAGGACATAGCG
TTGGCTACCCGTGATATTGCTGAAGAGCTTGGCGGCGAATGGGCTGACCGCTTCCTCGTGCTTTACGGTA
TCGCCGCTCCCGATTCGCAGCGCATCGCCTTCTATCGCCTTCTTGACGAGTTCTTCTGAGCGGGACTCTG
GGGTTCGAAATGACCGACCAAGCGACGCCCAACCTGCCATCACGAGATTTCGATTCCACCGCCGCCTTCT
ATGAAAGGTTGGGCTTCGGAATCGTTTTCCGGGACGCCGGCTGGATGATCCTCCAGCGCGGGGATCTCAT
GCTGGAGTTCTTCGCCCACCCTAGGGGGAGGCTAACTGAAACACGGAAGGAGACAATACCGGAAGGAACC
CGCGCTATGACGGCAATAAAAAGACAGAATAAAACGCACGGTGTTGGGTCGTTTGTTCATAAACGCGGGG
TTCGGTCCCAGGGCTGGCACTCTGTCGATACCCCACCGAGACCCCATTGGGGCCAATACGCCCGCGTTTC
TTCCTTTTCCCCACCCCACCCCCCAAGTTCGGGTGAAGGCCCAGGGCTCGCAGCCAACGTCGGGGCGGCA
GGCCCTGCCATAGCCTCAGGTTACTCATATATACTTTAGATTGATTTAAAACTTCATTTTTAATTTAAAA
GGATCTAGGTGAAGATCCTTTTTGATAATCTCATGACCAAAATCCCTTAACGTGAGTTTTCGTTCCACTG
AGCGTCAGACCCCGTAGAAAAGATCAAAGGATCTTCTTGAGATCCTTTTTTTCTGCGCGTAATCTGCTGC
TTGCAAACAAAAAAACCACCGCTACCAGCGGTGGTTTGTTTGCCGGATCAAGAGCTACCAACTCTTTTTC
CGAAGGTAACTGGCTTCAGCAGAGCGCAGATACCAAATACTGTTCTTCTAGTGTAGCCGTAGTTAGGCCA
CCACTTCAAGAACTCTGTAGCACCGCCTACATACCTCGCTCTGCTAATCCTGTTACCAGTGGCTGCTGCC
AGTGGCGATAAGTCGTGTCTTACCGGGTTGGACTCAAGACGATAGTTACCGGATAAGGCGCAGCGGTCGG
GCTGAACGGGGGGTTCGTGCACACAGCCCAGCTTGGAGCGAACGACCTACACCGAACTGAGATACCTACA
GCGTGAGCTATGAGAAAGCGCCACGCTTCCCGAAGGGAGAAAGGCGGACAGGTATCCGGTAAGCGGCAGG
GTCGGAACAGGAGAGCGCACGAGGGAGCTTCCAGGGGGAAACGCCTGGTATCTTTATAGTCCTGTCGGGT
TTCGCCACCTCTGACTTGAGCGTCGATTTTTGTGATGCTCGTCAGGGGGGCGGAGCCTATGGAAAAACGC
CAGCAACGCGGCCTTTTTACGGTTCCTGGCCTTTTGCTGGCCTTTTGCTCACATGTTCTTTCCTGCGTTA
TCCCCTGATTCTGTGGATAACCGTATTACCGCCATGCATTAGTTAT
